>Addgene plasmid #41478 | TALEN-ID12-G | addgene partial sequence | sequence record 55722 | CMV-F 5'-CGCAAATGGGCGGTAGGCGTG-3'
AGCAGAGCTCTCTGGCTAACTAGAGAACCCACTGCTTACTGGCTTATCGAAATTAATACGACTCACTATA
GGGAGACCCAAGCTTTTGGACCCTCGTACAGAAGCTAATACGACTCACTATAGGGAAATAAGAGAGAAAA
GAAGAGTAAGAAGAAATAATAGACTCGAGATGGACTACAAGGACCACGACGGCGACTACAAGGACCACGA
CATCGACTACAAGGACGACGACGACAAGATGGCCCCCAAGAAGAAGAGAAAGGTGGGCATCCACAGAGGC
GTGCCCATGGTGGACCTGAGAACCCTGGGCTACAGCCAGCAGCAGCAGGAGAAGATCAAGCCCAAGGTGA
GAAGCACCGTGGCCCAGCACCACGAGGCCCTGGTGGGCCACGGCTTCACCCACGCCCACATCGTGGCCCT
GAGCCAGCACCCCGCCGCCCTGGGCACCGTGGCCGTGAAGTACCAGGACATGATCGCCGCCCTGCCCGAG
GCCACCCACGAGGCCATCGTGGGCGTGGGCAAGCAGTGGAGCGGCGCCAGAGCCCTGGAGGCCCTGCTGA
CCGTGGCCGGCGAGCTGAGAGGCCCCCCCCTCCAGCTGGACACCGGCCAGCTGCTGAAGATCGCCAAGAG
AGGCGGCGTGACCGCCGTGGAGGCCGTGCACGCCTGGAGAAACGCCCTGACCGGCGCCCCCCTGAATTTG
ACACCCGACCAAGGTACCGGTGGATCCGGTGGTACCGGTTGCTCCCTGTCTTGTGTCAAGACCATGGGCT
GACCCCCGAGCAGGTGGTGGCCATCGCCAGCAACAAGGGCGGCAGACCCGCCCTGGAGAGCATCGTGGCC
CAGCTGAGCAGACCCGACCCCGCCCTGGCCGCCCTGACCA
