>Addgene plasmid #41478 | TALEN-ID12-G | addgene partial sequence | sequence record 55726 | FokI-Endo-R 5'-TGTGCTTGTTTCTGGTCTGG-3'
TGCATCTCGTCGGCCTGGCCGATGGGCAGGTTGTAGCCGCCGCTGTAGGCCTTGGTGTCCACGATCACGC
CGTAGTCGATGGGGCTGCCCACGGTGTAGATGGCGCCGTCGGGCTTTCTGCTGCCGCCCAGGTGCTTGCC
TCTGTAGCCGTACACCTTCATGAAGAACTCCATCACCTTCATCTCCAGGATTCTGTCCTGGGTGCTGTTT
CTGGCGATCTCGATCAGCTCGATGTACTCGTGGGGCACGTACTTCAGCTTGTGTCTCAGCTCGCTCTTCT
TCTCCTCCAGCTCGCTCTTCACCAGCTGGCTGCCGGCCACTCTGTGGCTGGTTCTCTCGGGGATTCTTCT
GTTGGTTCTCTTGATCAGGGCGGGGGCGTGGGGCAGGCCCTTCTTCACGGCGTCCAGGGCGGGTCTGCCG
CCCAGGCAGGCCAGGGCCACCAGGTGGTCGTTGGTCAGGGCGGCCAGGGCGGGGTCGGGTCTGCTCAGCT
GGGCCACGATGCTCTCCAGGGCGGGTCTGCCGCCCTTGTTGCTGGCGATGGCCACCACCTGCTCGGGGGT
CAGCCCATGGTCTTGACACAAGACAGGGAGCAACCGGTACCACCGGATCCACCGGTACCTTGGTCGGGTG
TCAAATTCAGGGGGGCGCCGGTCAGGGCGTTTCTCCAGGCGTGCACGGCCTCCACGGCGGTCACGCCGCC
TCTCTTGGCGATCTTCAGCAGCTGGCCGGTGTCCAGCTGGAGGGGGGGGCCTCTCAGCTCGCCGGCCACG
GTCAGCAGGGCCTCCAGGGCTCTGGCGC
