[The description below was written by a language model from this plasmid's Addgene catalogue record.]
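Description:
TALEN-ID12-G is a mammalian expression plasmid built on the pCDNA3 backbone that serves as a recipient scaffold for assembling transcription activator-like effector nucleases. It is maintained as a high-copy plasmid in E. coli under ampicillin selection. It also carries the neomycin resistance marker typical of pCDNA3, so transfected mammalian cells can be selected with G418.

The payload is a synthetic insert of about 1.5 kb described as a TALEN-FokI nuclease backbone, placed under the CMV promoter for strong constitutive expression in mammalian cells. The open reading frame begins with an N-terminal 3xFLAG epitope for detection or immunoprecipitation. It ends with the wild-type FokI nuclease domain, which cleaves DNA only on dimerisation, so TALENs are normally used in pairs binding opposite sides of a target site. The insert was introduced between XhoI and NotI sites, both destroyed during cloning. The listed sequencing primers point to CMV-promoter and BGH-terminator regions flanking the cassette.

The associated publication describes a ligation-independent cloning method for high-throughput assembly of TAL effector genes, which suggests that a custom array of DNA-binding repeats is inserted into this plasmid to give a complete, sequence-specific nuclease for genome editing. The "ID12" and "G" parts of the name probably mark a particular variant within a set of related backbones, but the record does not define them. It also does not describe the TALE N- and C-terminal segments or the arrangement of the assembly site, and no feature table was provided.
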