Addgene plasmid #41478: TALEN-ID12-G
Depositing lab: Veit Hornung. Depositing organization: Universitaetsklinikum Bonn. Publication: A ligation-independent cloning technique for high-throughput assembly of transcription activator-like effector genes. Schmid-Burgk JL, Schmidt T, Kaiser V, Honing K, Hornung V. Nat Biotechnol. 2012 Dec 16. doi: 10.1038/nbt.2460. PubMed 23242165.
Backbone
  Vector backbone: pCDNA3
  Backbone manufacturer: Invitrogen
  Backbone size w/o insert (bp): 7042
  Vector type: Mammalian Expression
  Selectable markers: Neomycin (select with G418)
Growth in bacteria
  Bacterial resistance: Ampicillin, 100 μg/mL
  Growth temperature: 37°C
  Growth strain: DH10B
  Copy number: High Copy
Gene/Insert
  Gene/Insert name: TALEN-FokI nuclease backbone
  Species: Synthetic
  Insert size (bp): 1503
  Promoter: CMV
  Tag / fusion protein: 3xFLAG (N terminal on backbone); WT FokI nuclease domain (C terminal on backbone)
  Cloning method: Restriction Enzyme; 5′ cloning site XhoI (destroyed during cloning); 3′ cloning site NotI (destroyed during cloning)
  Sequencing primers: 5′ CMV-F; 3′ BGH_rev
Terms and licenses: Academic/Nonprofit Terms; Industry Terms: Not Available to Industry
How to cite: TALEN-ID12-G was a gift from Veit Hornung (Addgene plasmid # 41478 ; http://n2t.net/addgene:41478 ; RRID:Addgene_41478)
