LOCUS       Exported 7042 bp ds-DNA circular SYN 13-MAY-2021
DEFINITION  synthetic circular DNA
ACCESSION   .
VERSION     .
KEYWORDS    TALEN-ID12-G
SOURCE      synthetic DNA construct
  ORGANISM  synthetic DNA construct
REFERENCE   1 (bases 1 to 7042)
  AUTHORS   Schmid-Burgk JL, Schmidt T, Kaiser V, Honing K, Hornung V
  TITLE     A ligation-independent cloning technique for high-throughput
            assembly of transcription activator-like effector genes.
  JOURNAL   Nat Biotechnol. 2012 Dec 16. doi: 10.1038/nbt.2460.
  PUBMED    23242165
REFERENCE   2 (bases 1 to 7042)
  AUTHORS   .
  TITLE     Direct Submission
  JOURNAL   Exported May 13, 2021 from SnapGene Server 1.1.58
            http://www.snapgene.com
FEATURES             Location/Qualifiers
     source          1..7042
                     /organism="synthetic DNA construct"
                     /mol_type="other DNA"
     primer_bind     complement(44..63)
                     /label=pRS-marker
                     /note="pRS vectors, use to sequence yeast selectable
                     marker"
     enhancer        235..614
                     /label=CMV enhancer
                     /note="human cytomegalovirus immediate early enhancer"
     promoter        615..818
                     /label=CMV promoter
                     /note="human cytomegalovirus (CMV) immediate early
                     promoter"
     primer_bind     769..789
                     /label=CMV-F
                     /note="Human CMV immediate early promoter, forward primer"
     promoter        863..881
                     /label=T7 promoter
                     /note="promoter for bacteriophage T7 RNA polymerase"
     promoter        913..931
                     /label=T7 promoter
                     /note="promoter for bacteriophage T7 RNA polymerase"
     CDS             980..1045
                     /codon_start=1
                     /product="three tandem FLAG(R) epitope tags, followed by an
                     enterokinase cleavage site"
                     /label=3xFLAG
                     /translation="DYKDHDGDYKDHDIDYKDDDDK"
     CDS             1052..1072
                     /codon_start=1
                     /product="nuclear localization signal of SV40 (simian virus
                     40) large T antigen"
                     /label=SV40 NLS
                     /translation="PKKKRKV"
     CDS             1831..2418
                     /codon_start=1
                     /product="nonspecific DNA cleavage domain of the FokI
                     endonuclease (Li et al., 1992)"
                     /label=FokI cleavage domain
                     /note="must dimerize to be catalytically active"
                     /translation="QLVKSELEEKKSELRHKLKYVPHEYIELIEIARNSTQDRILEMKV
                     MEFFMKVYGYRGKHLGGSRKPDGAIYTVGSPIDYGVIVDTKAYSGGYNLPIGQADEMQR
                     YVEENQTRNKHINPNEWWKVYPSSVTEFKFLFVSGHFKGNYKAQLTRLNHITNCNGAVL
                     SVEELLIGGEMIKAGTLTLEEVRRKFNNGEINF"
     protein_bind    2440..2473
                     /label=loxP
                     /bound_moiety="Cre recombinase"
                     /note="Cre-mediated recombination occurs in the 8-bp core
                     sequence (GCATACAT)."
     promoter        complement(2594..2612)
                     /label=SP6 promoter
                     /note="promoter for bacteriophage SP6 RNA polymerase"
     primer_bind     complement(2595..2612)
                     /label=SP6
                     /note="SP6 promoter, forward primer"
     primer_bind     complement(2632..2649)
                     /label=BGH-rev
                     /note="Bovine growth hormone terminator, reverse primer.
                     Also called BGH reverse"
     polyA_signal    2638..2862
                     /label=bGH poly(A) signal
                     /note="bovine growth hormone polyadenylation signal"
     rep_origin      2908..3336
                     /direction=RIGHT
                     /label=f1 ori
                     /note="f1 bacteriophage origin of replication; arrow
                     indicates direction of (+) strand synthesis"
     primer_bind     complement(2995..3014)
                     /label=F1ori-R
                     /note="F1 origin, reverse primer"
     primer_bind     3205..3226
                     /label=F1ori-F
                     /note="F1 origin, forward primer"
     primer_bind     complement(3345..3365)
                     /label=pBABE 3'
                     /note="SV40 enhancer, reverse primer for pBABE vectors"
     promoter        3350..3680
                     /label=SV40 promoter
                     /note="SV40 enhancer and early promoter"
     rep_origin      3531..3666
                     /label=SV40 ori
                     /note="SV40 origin of replication"
     primer_bind     3593..3612
                     /label=SV40pro-F
                     /note="SV40 promoter/origin, forward primer"
     CDS             3747..4541
                     /codon_start=1
                     /gene="aph(3')-II (or nptII)"
                     /product="aminoglycoside phosphotransferase from Tn5"
                     /label=NeoR/KanR
                     /note="confers resistance to neomycin, kanamycin, and G418
                     (Geneticin(R))"
                     /translation="MIEQDGLHAGSPAAWVERLFGYDWAQQTIGCSDAAVFRLSAQGRP
                     VLFVKTDLSGALNELQDEAARLSWLATTGVPCAAVLDVVTEAGRDWLLLGEVPGQDLLS
                     SHLAPAEKVSIMADAMRRLHTLDPATCPFDHQAKHRIERARTRMEAGLVDQDDLDEEHQ
                     GLAPAELFARLKARMPDGEDLVVTHGDACLPNIMVENGRFSGFIDCGRLGVADRYQDIA
                     LATRDIAEELGGEWADRFLVLYGIAAPDSQRIAFYRLLDEFF"
     primer_bind     complement(3801..3820)
                     /label=Neo-R
                     /note="Neomycin resistance gene, reverse primer"
     primer_bind     4411..4430
                     /label=Neo-F
                     /note="Neomycin resistance gene, forward primer"
     polyA_signal    4715..4836
                     /label=SV40 poly(A) signal
                     /note="SV40 polyadenylation signal"
     primer_bind     complement(4752..4771)
                     /label=SV40pA-R
                     /note="SV40 polyA, reverse primer"
     primer_bind     4806..4825
                     /label=EBV-rev
                     /note="SV40 polyA terminator, reverse primer"
     primer_bind     complement(4885..4901)
                     /label=M13 rev
                     /note="common sequencing primer, one of multiple similar
                     variants"
     primer_bind     complement(4885..4901)
                     /label=M13 Reverse
                     /note="In lacZ gene. Also called M13-rev"
     primer_bind     complement(4898..4920)
                     /label=M13/pUC Reverse
                     /note="In lacZ gene"
     protein_bind    4909..4925
                     /label=lac operator
                     /bound_moiety="lac repressor encoded by lacI"
                     /note="The lac repressor binds to the lac operator to
                     inhibit transcription in E. coli. This inhibition can be
                     relieved by adding lactose or
                     isopropyl-beta-D-thiogalactopyranoside (IPTG)."
     promoter        complement(4933..4963)
                     /label=lac promoter
                     /note="promoter for the E. coli lac operon"
     protein_bind    4978..4999
                     /label=CAP binding site
                     /bound_moiety="E. coli catabolite activator protein"
                     /note="CAP binding activates transcription in the presence
                     of cAMP."
     primer_bind     complement(5116..5133)
                     /label=L4440
                     /note="L4440 vector, forward primer"
     rep_origin      complement(5287..5875)
                     /direction=LEFT
                     /label=ori
                     /note="high-copy-number ColE1/pMB1/pBR322/pUC origin of
                     replication"
     primer_bind     complement(5367..5386)
                     /label=pBR322ori-F
                     /note="pBR322 origin, forward primer"
     CDS             complement(6046..6906)
                     /codon_start=1
                     /gene="bla"
                     /product="beta-lactamase"
                     /label=AmpR
                     /note="confers resistance to ampicillin, carbenicillin, and
                     related antibiotics"
                     /translation="MSIQHFRVALIPFFAAFCLPVFAHPETLVKVKDAEDQLGARVGYI
                     ELDLNSGKILESFRPEERFPMMSTFKVLLCGAVLSRIDAGQEQLGRRIHYSQNDLVEYS
                     PVTEKHLTDGMTVRELCSAAITMSDNTAANLLLTTIGGPKELTAFLHNMGDHVTRLDRW
                     EPELNEAIPNDERDTTMPVAMATTLRKLLTGELLTLASRQQLIDWMEADKVAGPLLRSA
                     LPAGWFIADKSGAGERGSRGIIAALGPDGKPSRIVVIYTTGSQATMDERNRQIAEIGAS
                     LIKHW"
     primer_bind     6669..6688
                     /label=Amp-R
                     /note="Ampicillin resistance gene, reverse primer"
     promoter        complement(6907..7011)
                     /gene="bla"
                     /label=AmpR promoter
ORIGIN
        1 gacggatcgg gagatctccc gatcccctat ggtcgactct cagtacaatc tgctctgatg
       61 ccgcatagtt aagccagtat ctgctccctg cttgtgtgtt ggaggtcgct gagtagtgcg
      121 cgagcaaaat ttaagctaca acaaggcaag gcttgaccga caattgcatg aagaatctgc
      181 ttagggttag gcgttttgcg ctgcttcgcg atgtacgggc cagatatacg cgttgacatt
      241 gattattgac tagttattaa tagtaatcaa ttacggggtc attagttcat agcccatata
      301 tggagttccg cgttacataa cttacggtaa atggcccgcc tggctgaccg cccaacgacc
      361 cccgcccatt gacgtcaata atgacgtatg ttcccatagt aacgccaata gggactttcc
      421 attgacgtca atgggtggac tatttacggt aaactgccca cttggcagta catcaagtgt
      481 atcatatgcc aagtacgccc cctattgacg tcaatgacgg taaatggccc gcctggcatt
      541 atgcccagta catgacctta tgggactttc ctacttggca gtacatctac gtattagtca
      601 tcgctattac catggtgatg cggttttggc agtacatcaa tgggcgtgga tagcggtttg
      661 actcacgggg atttccaagt ctccacccca ttgacgtcaa tgggagtttg ttttggcacc
      721 aaaatcaacg ggactttcca aaatgtcgta acaactccgc cccattgacg caaatgggcg
      781 gtaggcgtgt acggtgggag gtctatataa gcagagctct ctggctaact agagaaccca
      841 ctgcttactg gcttatcgaa attaatacga ctcactatag ggagacccaa gcttggaccc
      901 tcgtacagaa gctaatacga ctcactatag ggaaataaga gagaaaagaa gagtaagaag
      961 aaataataga ctcgagatgg actacaagga ccacgacggc gactacaagg accacgacat
     1021 cgactacaag gacgacgacg acaagatggc ccccaagaag aagagaaagg tgggcatcca
     1081 cagaggcgtg cccatggtgg acctgagaac cctgggctac agccagcagc agcaggagaa
     1141 gatcaagccc aaggtgagaa gcaccgtggc ccagcaccac gaggccctgg tgggccacgg
     1201 cttcacccac gcccacatcg tggccctgag ccagcacccc gccgccctgg gcaccgtggc
     1261 cgtgaagtac caggacatga tcgccgccct gcccgaggcc acccacgagg ccatcgtggg
     1321 cgtgggcaag cagtggagcg gcgccagagc cctggaggcc ctgctgaccg tggccggcga
     1381 gctgagaggc ccccccctcc agctggacac cggccagctg ctgaagatcg ccaagagagg
     1441 cggcgtgacc gccgtggagg ccgtgcacgc ctggagaaac gccctgaccg gcgcccccct
     1501 gaatttgaca cccgaccaag gtaccggtgg atccggtggt accggttgct ccctgtcttg
     1561 tgtcaagacc atgggctgac ccccgagcag gtggtggcca tcgccagcaa caagggcggc
     1621 agacccgccc tggagagcat cgtggcccag ctgagcagac ccgaccccgc cctggccgcc
     1681 ctgaccaacg accacctggt ggccctggcc tgcctgggcg gcagacccgc cctggacgcc
     1741 gtgaagaagg gcctgcccca cgcccccgcc ctgatcaaga gaaccaacag aagaatcccc
     1801 gagagaacca gccacagagt ggccggcagc cagctggtga agagcgagct ggaggagaag
     1861 aagagcgagc tgagacacaa gctgaagtac gtgccccacg agtacatcga gctgatcgag
     1921 atcgccagaa acagcaccca ggacagaatc ctggagatga aggtgatgga gttcttcatg
     1981 aaggtgtacg gctacagagg caagcacctg ggcggcagca gaaagcccga cggcgccatc
     2041 tacaccgtgg gcagccccat cgactacggc gtgatcgtgg acaccaaggc ctacagcggc
     2101 ggctacaacc tgcccatcgg ccaggccgac gagatgcaga gatacgtgga ggagaaccag
     2161 accagaaaca agcacatcaa ccccaacgag tggtggaagg tgtaccccag cagcgtgacc
     2221 gagttcaagt tcctgttcgt gagcggccac ttcaagggca actacaaggc ccagctgacc
     2281 agactgaacc acatcaccaa ctgcaacggc gccgtgctga gcgtggagga gctgctgatc
     2341 ggcggcgaga tgatcaaggc cggcaccctg accctggagg aggtgagaag aaagttcaac
     2401 aacggcgaga tcaacttcag aagctctaga tgaactagta taacttcgta tagcatacat
     2461 tatacgaagt tatgctagcg cggccgcgct gccttctgcg gggcttgcct tctggccatg
     2521 cccttcttct ctcccttgac acctgtacct cttggtcttt gaataaagcc tgagtaggaa
     2581 gtgagggccc tattctatag tgtcacctaa atgctagagc tcgctgatca gcctcgactg
     2641 tgccttctag ttgccagcca tctgttgttt gcccctcccc cgtgccttcc ttgaccctgg
     2701 aaggtgccac tcccactgtc ctttcctaat aaaatgagga aattgcatcg cattgtctga
     2761 gtaggtgtca ttctattctg gggggtgggg tggggcagga cagcaagggg gaggattggg
     2821 aagacaatag caggcatgct ggggatgcgg tgggctctat ggcttctgag gcggaaagaa
     2881 ccagctgggg ctctaggggg tatccccnnn nnnnnnnnnn nnnnnnnnnn nnnnnnnnnn
     2941 nnnnnnnnnn nnnnnnnnnn nnnnnnnnnn nnnnnnnnnn nnnnnnnnnn nnnnnnnnnn
     3001 nnnnnnnnnn nnnnnnnnnn nnnnnnnnnn ncgccggctt tccccgtcaa gctctaaatc
     3061 ggggcannnn nnnnnnnnnn nnnnnnnnnn nnnnnnnnnn nnnnnnnnnn nnnnnnnnnn
     3121 nnnannnnnn nnnnnnnnnn nnnnnnnnnn nnnnnnnnnn nnnnnnnnnn nnncctttga
     3181 cgttggagtc cacgttcttt aatagtggac tcttgttcca aactggaaca acactcaacc
     3241 ctatctcggt ctattctttt gatttataag ggattttggg gatttcggcc tattggttaa
     3301 aaaatgagct gatttaacaa aaatttaacg cgaattaatt ctgtggaatg tgtgtcagtt
     3361 agggtgtgga aagtccccag gctccccagg caggcagaag tatgcaaagc atgcatctca
     3421 attagtcagc aaccaggtgt ggaaagtccc caggctcccc agcaggcaga agtatgcaaa
     3481 gcatgcatct caattagtca gcaaccatag tcccgcccct aactccgccc atcccgcccc
     3541 taactccgcc cagttccgcc cattctccgc cccatggctg actaattttt tttatttatg
     3601 cagaggccga ggccgcctct gcctctgagc tattccagaa gtagtgagga ggcttttttg
     3661 gaggcctagg cttttgcaaa aagctcccgg gagcttgtat atccattttc ggatctgatc
     3721 aagagacagg atgaggatcg tttcgcatga ttgaacaaga tggattgcac gcaggttctc
     3781 cggccgcttg ggtggagagg ctattcggct atgactgggc acaacagaca atcggctgct
     3841 ctgatgccgc cgtgttccgg ctgtcagcgc aggggcgccc ggttcttttt gtcaagaccg
     3901 acctgtccgg tgccctgaat gaactgcagg acgaggcagc gcggctatcg tggctggcca
     3961 cgacgggcgt tccttgcgca gctgtgctcg acgttgtcac tgaagcggga agggactggc
     4021 tgctattggg cgaagtgccg gggcaggatc tcctgtcatc tcaccttgct cctgccgaga
     4081 aagtatccat catggctgat gcaatgcggc ggctgcatac gcttgatccg gctacctgcc
     4141 cattcgacca ccaagcgaaa catcgcatcg agcgagcacg tactcggatg gaagccggtc
     4201 ttgtcgatca ggatgatctg gacgaagagc atcaggggct cgcgccagcc gaactgttcg
     4261 ccaggctcaa ggcgcgcatg cccgacggcg aggatctcgt cgtgacccat ggcgatgcct
     4321 gcttgccgaa tatcatggtg gaaaatggcc gcttttctgg attcatcgac tgtggccggc
     4381 tgggtgtggc ggaccgctat caggacatag cgttggctac ccgtgatatt gctgaagagc
     4441 ttggcggcga atgggctgac cgcttcctcg tgctttacgg tatcgccgct cccgattcgc
     4501 agcgcatcgc cttctatcgc cttcttgacg agttcttctg agcgggactc tggggttcga
     4561 aatgaccgac caagcgacgc ccaacctgcc atcacgagat ttcgattcca ccgccgcctt
     4621 ctatgaaagg ttgggcttcg gaatcgtttt ccgggacgcc ggctggatga tcctccagcg
     4681 cggggatctc atgctggagt tcttcgccca ccccaacttg tttattgcag cttataatgg
     4741 ttacaaataa agcaatagca tcacaaattt cacaaataaa gcattttttt cactgcattc
     4801 tagttgtggt ttgtccaaac tcatcaatgt atcttatcat gtctgtatac cgtcgacctc
     4861 tagctagagc ttggcgtaat catggtcata gctgtttcct gtgtgaaatt gttatccgct
     4921 cacaattcca cacaacatac gagccggaag cataaagtgt aaagcctggg gtgcctaatg
     4981 agtgagctaa ctcacattaa ttgcgttgcg ctcactgccc gctttccagt cgggaaacct
     5041 gtcgtgccag ctgcattaat gaatcggcca acgcgcgggg agaggcggtt tgcgtattgg
     5101 gcgctcttcc gcttcctcgc tcactgactc gctgcgctcg gtcgttcggc tgcggcgagc
     5161 ggtatcagct cactcaaagg cggtaatacg gttatccaca gaatcagggg ataacgcagg
     5221 aaagaacatg tgagcaaaag gccagcaaaa ggccaggaac cgtaaaaagg ccgcgttgct
     5281 ggcgtttttc cataggctcc gcccccctga cgagcatcac aaaaatcgac gctcaagtca
     5341 gaggtggcga aacccgacag gactataaag ataccaggcg tttccccctg gaagctccct
     5401 cgtgcgctct cctgttccga ccctgccgct taccggatac ctgtccgcct ttctcccttc
     5461 gggaagcgtg gcgctttctc aatgctcacg ctgtaggtat ctcagttcgg tgtaggtcgt
     5521 tcgctccaag ctgggctgtg tgcacgaacc ccccgttcag cccgaccgct gcgccttatc
     5581 cggtaactat cgtcttgagt ccaacccggt aagacacgac ttatcgccac tggcagcagc
     5641 cactggtaac aggattagca gagcgaggta tgtaggcggt gctacagagt tcttgaagtg
     5701 gtggcctaac tacggctaca ctagaaggac agtatttggt atctgcgctc tgctgaagcc
     5761 agttaccttc ggaaaaagag ttggtagctc ttgatccggc aaacaaacca ccgctggtag
     5821 cggtggtttt tttgtttgca agcagcagat tacgcgcaga aaaaaaggat ctcaagaaga
     5881 tcctttgatc ttttctacgg ggtctgacgc tcagtggaac gaaaactcac gttaagggat
     5941 tttggtcatg agattatcaa aaaggatctt cacctagatc cttttaaatt aaaaatgaag
     6001 ttttaaatca atctaaagta tatatgagta aacttggtct gacagttacc aatgcttaat
     6061 cagtgaggca cctatctcag cgatctgtct atttcgttca tccatagttg cctgactccc
     6121 cgtcgtgtag ataactacga tacgggaggg cttaccatct ggccccagtg ctgcaatgat
     6181 accgcgagac ccacgctcac cggctccaga tttatcagca ataaaccagc cagccggaag
     6241 ggccgagcgc agaagtggtc ctgcaacttt atccgcctcc atccagtcta ttaattgttg
     6301 ccgggaagct agagtaagta gttcgccagt taatagtttg cgcaacgttg ttgccattgc
     6361 tacaggcatc gtggtgtcac gctcgtcgtt tggtatggct tcattcagct ccggttccca
     6421 acgatcaagg cgagttacat gatcccccat gttgtgcaaa aaagcggtta gctccttcgg
     6481 tcctccgatc gttgtcagaa gtaagttggc cgcagtgtta tcactcatgg ttatggcagc
     6541 actgcataat tctcttactg tcatgccatc cgtaagatgc ttttctgtga ctggtgagta
     6601 ctcaaccaag tcattctgag aatagtgtat gcggcgaccg agttgctctt gcccggcgtc
     6661 aatacgggat aataccgcgc cacatagcag aactttaaaa gtgctcatca ttggaaaacg
     6721 ttcttcgggg cgaaaactct caaggatctt accgctgttg agatccagtt cgatgtaacc
     6781 cactcgtgca cccaactgat cttcagcatc ttttactttc accagcgttt ctgggtgagc
     6841 aaaaacagga aggcaaaatg ccgcaaaaaa gggaataagg gcgacacgga aatgttgaat
     6901 actcatactc ttcctttttc aatattattg aagcatttat cagggttatt gtctcatgag
     6961 cggatacata tttgaatgta tttagaaaaa taaacaaata ggggttccgc gcacatttcc
     7021 ccgaaaagtg ccacctgacg tc
//
